>Addgene plasmid | pICH75111 | analyzer sequence | sequence record 75084
GCTTTGAGACCACGAAGTGGCTCTTCAGTGGACGAAAGGGCCTCGTGATACGCCTATTTTTATAGGTTAA
TGTCATGATAATAATGGTTTCTTAGACGTCAGGTGGCACTTTTCGGGGAAATGTGCGCGGAACCCCTATT
TGTTTATTTTTCTAAATACATTCAAATATGTATCCGCTCATGAGACAATAACCCTGATAAATGCTTCAAT
AATATTGAAAAAGGAAGAGTATGCGCTCACGCAACTGGTCCAGAACCTTGACCGAACGCAGCGGTGGTAA
CGGCGCAGTGGCGGTTTTCATGGCTTGTTATGACTGTTTTTTTGGGGTACAGTCTATGCCTCGGGCATCC
AAGCAGCAAGCGCGTTACGCCGTGGGTCGATGTTTGATGTTATGGAGCAGCAACGATGTTACGCAGCAGG
GCAGTCGCCCTAAAACAAAGTTAAACATCATGAGGGAAGCGGTGATCGCCGAAGTATCGACTCAACTATC
AGAGGTAGTTGGCGTCATCGAGCGCCATCTCGAACCGACGTTGCTGGCCGTACATTTGTACGGCTCCGCA
GTGGATGGCGGCCTGAAGCCACACAGCGATATTGATTTGCTGGTTACGGTGACCGTAAGGCTTGATGAAA
CAACGCGGCGAGCTTTGATCAACGACCTTTTGGAAACTTCGGCTTCCCCTGGAGAGAGCGAGATTCTCCG
CGCTGTAGAAGTCACCATTGTTGTGCACGACGACATCATTCCGTGGCGTTATCCAGCTAAGCGCGAACTG
CAATTTGGAGAATGGCAGCGCAATGACATTCTTGCAGGTATCTTCGAGCCAGCCACGATCGACATTGATC
TGGCTATCTTGCTGACAAAAGCAAGAGAACATAGCGTTGCCTTGGTAGGTCCAGCGGCGGAGGAACTCTT
TGATCCGGTTCCTGAACAGGATCTATTTGAGGCGCTAAATGAAACCTTAACGCTATGGAACTCGCCGCCC
GACTGGGCTGGCGATGAGCGAAATGTAGTGCTTACGTTGTCCCGCATTTGGTACAGCGCAGTAACCGGCA
AAATCGCGCCGAAGGATGTCGCTGCCGACTGGGCAATGGAGCGCCTGCCGGCCCAGTATCAGCCCGTCAT
ACTTGAAGCTAGACAGGCTTATCTTGGACAAGAAGAAGATCGCTTGGCCTCGCGCGCAGATCAGTTGGAA
GAATTTGTCCATTACGTAAAAGGCGAGATCACCAAGGTAGTCGGCAAATAACTGTCAGACCAAGTTTACT
CATATATACTTTAGATTGATTTAAAACTTCATTTTTAATTTAAAAGGATCTAGGTGAAGATCCTTTTTGA
TAATCTCATGACCAAAATCCCTTAACGTGAGTTTTCGTTCCACTGAGCGTCAGACCCCGTAGAAAAGATC
AAAGGATCTTCTTGAGATCCTTTTTTTCTGCGCGTAATCTGCTGCTTGCAAACAAAAAAACCACCGCTAC
CAGCGGTGGTTTGTTTGCCGGATCAAGAGCTACCAACTCTTTTTCCGAAGGTAACTGGCTTCAGCAGAGC
GCAGATACCAAATACTGTCCTTCTAGTGTAGCCGTAGTTAGGCCACCACTTCAAGAACTCTGTAGCACCG
CCTACATACCTCGCTCTGCTAATCCTGTTACCAGTGGCTGCTGCCAGTGGCGATAAGTCGTGTCTTACCG
GGTTGGACTCAAGACGATAGTTACCGGATAAGGCGCAGCGGTCGGGCTGAACGGGGGGTTCGTGCACACA
GCCCAGCTTGGAGCGAACGACCTACACCGAACTGAGATACCTACAGCGTGAGCTATGAGAAAGCGCCACG
CTTCCCGAAGGGAGAAAGGCGGACAGGTATCCGGTAAGCGGCAGGGTCGGAACAGGAGAGCGCACGAGGG
AGCTTCCAGGGGGAAACGCCTGGTATCTTTATAGTCCTGTCGGGTTTCGCCACCTCTGACTTGAGCGTCG
ATTTTTGTGATGCTCGTCAGGGGGGCGGAGCCTATGGAAAAACGCCAGCAACGCGGCCTTTTTACGGTTC
CTGGCCTTTTGCTGGCCTTTTGCTCACATGTTCTTTCCTGCGTTATCCCCTGATTCTGTGGATAACCGTA
TTACCGCCTTTGAGTGAGCTGATACCGCTCGCCGCAGCCGAACGACCGAGCGCAGCGAGTCAGTGAGCGA
GGAAGCGGAAGAGCGCCCAATACGCAAACCGCCTCTCCCCGCGCGTTGGCCGATTCATTAATCACTCTGT
GGTCTCAAATGGGTCAGTCCCTTATGTTACGTCCTGTAGAAACCCCAACCCGTGAAATCAAAAAACTCGA
CGGCCTGTGGGCATTCAGTCTGGATCGCGAAAACTGTGGAATTGATCAGCGTTGGTGGGAAAGCGCGTTA
CAAGAAAGCCGGGCAATTGCTGTGCCAGGCAGTTTTAACGATCAGTTCGCCGATGCAGATATTCGTAATT
ATGCGGGCAACGTCTGGTATCAGCGCGAAGTCTTTATACCGAAAGGTAAGTCTTACTCTCTCTTTTTTGG
TCTGTATTTTTAATTTTTTGAAGTATACTATTTGTACTGACGCTAATAATCTTTTTTCAGGTTGGGCAGG
CCAGCGTATCGTGCTGCGTTTCGATGCGGTCACTCATTACGGCAAAGTGTGGGTCAATAATCAGGAAGTG
ATGGAGCATCAGGGCGGCTATACGCCATTTGAAGCCGATGTCACGCCGTATGTTATTGCCGGGAAAAGTG
TACGTATCACCGTTTGTGTGAACAACGAACTGAACTGGCAGACTATCCCGCCGGGAATGGTGATTACCGA
CGAAAACGGCAAGAAAAAGCAGTCTTACTTCCATGATTTCTTTAACTATGCCGGAATCCATCGCAGCGTA
ATGCTCTACACCACGCCGAACACCTGGGTGGACGATATCACCGTGGTGACGCATGTCGCGCAAGACTGTA
ACCACGCGTCTGTTGACTGGCAGGTACTTCATGCTTCAACGTGTAACTTAAGAGATACTGTGTGAAATTT
TATATTTCCATACATTTGCTTGACCTTTGCTTTTTGTCAATTTTTTTCCCCTTACAGGTGGTGGCCAATG
GTGATGTCAGCGTTGAACTGCGTGATGCGGATCAACAGGTGGTTGCAACTGGACAAGGCACTAGCGGGAC
TTTGCAAGTGGTGAATCCGCACCTCTGGCAACCGGGTGAAGGTTATCTCTATGAACTGTGCGTCACAGCC
AAAAGCCAGACAGAGTGTGATATCTACCCGCTTCGCGTCGGCATCCGGTCAGTGGCAGTGAAGGGCGAAC
AGTTCCTGATTAACCACAAACCGTTCTACTTTACTGGCTTTGGTCGTCATGAAGATGCGGACTTGCGTGG
CAAAGGATTCGATAACGTGCTGATGGTGCACGACCACGCATTAATGGACTGGATTGGGGCCAACTCCTAC
CGTACCTCGCATTACCCTTACGCTGAAGAGATGCTCGACTGGGCAGATGAACATGGCATCGTGGTGATTG
ATGAAACTGCTGCTGTCGGCTTTAACCTCTCTTTAGGCATTGGTTTCGAAGCGGGCAACAAGCCGAAAGA
ACTGTACAGCGAAGAGGCAGTCAACGGGGAAACTCAGCAAGCGCACTTACAGGCGATTAAAGAGCTGATA
GCGCGTGACAAAAACCACCCAAGCGTGGTGATGTGGAGTATTGCCAACGAACCGGATACCCGTCCGCAAG
GTGCACGGGAATATTTCGCGCCACTGGCGGAAGCAACGCGTAAACTCGACCCGACGCGTCCGATCACCTG
CGTCAATGTAATGTTCTGCGACGCTCACACCGATACCATCAGCGATCTCTTTGATGTGCTGTGCCTGAAC
CGTTATTACGGATGGTATGTCCAAAGCGGCGATTTGGAAACGGCAGAGAAGGTACTGGAAAAAGAACTTC
TGGCCTGGCAGGAGAAACTGCATCAGCCGATTATCATCACCGAATACGGCGTGGATACGTTAGCCGGGCT
GCACTCAATGTACACCGACATGTGGAGTGAAGAGTATCAGTGTGCATGGCTGGATATGTATCACCGCGTC
TTTGATCGCGTCAGCGCCGTCGTCGGTGAACAGGTATGGAATTTCGCCGATTTTGCGACCTCGCAAGGCA
TATTGCGCGTTGGCGGTAACAAGAAAGGGATCTTCACTCGCGACCGCAAACCGAAGTCGGCGGCTTTTCT
GCTGCAAAAACGCTGGACTGGCATGAACTTCGGTGAAAAACCGCAGCAGGGAGGCAAACAATGA
Features (pLannotate 1.2.2; 9 found; start..end, strand, type, name):
    126..230     +  promoter       AmpR promoter: bla
    221..301     -  CDS            int (fragment): INT2_ECOLX - Protein inferred from homology: Swiss-Prot protein existence level 3. Putative integrase believed to be involved in the insertion of antibiotic resistance genes into plasmids and transposons. From Escherichia coli.
    387..443     +  CDS            GmR (fragment): gentamycin acetyltransferase; aacC1; confers resistance to gentamycin
    450..1238    +  CDS            aadA: S3AD_ECOLX - Experimental evidence at protein level: Swiss-Prot protein existence level 1. Mediates bacterial resistance to the antibiotics streptomycin and spectinomycin. From Escherichia coli.
   1412..2000    +  rep_origin     ori: high-copy-number ColE1/pMB1/pBR322/pUC origin of replication
   2183..2232    +  CDS            lacI (fragment): lac repressor; lacI; The lac repressor binds to the lac operator to inhibit transcription in E. coli. This inhibition can be relieved by adding lactose or isopropyl-β-D-thiogalactopyranoside (IPTG).
   2264..2497    +  CDS            GUS (fragment): β-glucuronidase; uidA (or gusA) from E. coli
   2579..2965    +  CDS            GUS (fragment): β-glucuronidase; uidA (or gusA) from E. coli
   3065..4264    +  CDS            GUS (fragment): β-glucuronidase; uidA (or gusA) from E. coli
